Addgene plasmid #37162: UQ4803
Depositing lab: Gary Roberts. Depositing organization: University of Wisconsin, Madison. Publication: RcoM: a new single-component transcriptional regulator of CO metabolism in bacteria. Kerby RL, Youn H, Roberts GP. J Bacteriol. 2008 May;190(9):3336-43. Epub 2008 Mar 7. 10.1128/JB.00033-08 PubMed 18326575.
Backbone
  Vector backbone: pUX2410
Growth in bacteria
  Bacterial resistance: Ampicillin, 100 μg/mL
  Growth temperature: 37°C
  Growth strain: E. Coli VJS6737
  Copy number: High Copy
Gene/Insert
  Gene/Insert name: rcoM1 in pEXT20
  Species: Burkholderia xenovorans
  Tag / fusion protein: 6xHIS (C terminal on insert)
  Cloning method: Unknown
  Sequencing primers: 5′ pEXT20-F1
Terms and licenses: Academic/Nonprofit Terms; Industry Terms: Not Available to Industry
Depositor comments: This strain contains Roberts lab plasmid pUX2410 which is an pUX2396 derivative suitable for expression of Burkholderia xenovorans RcoM1 protein + C-terminal 6×His tag. Host strain is E. coli VJS6737. For strain usage see attached pdf.
How to cite: UQ4803 was a gift from Gary Roberts (Addgene plasmid # 37162)
