[The description below was written by a language model from this plasmid's Addgene catalogue record.]
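Description:
UQ4803 is the deposit designation for an E. coli VJS6737 strain carrying the plasmid pUX2410, a bacterial expression construct for the RcoM1 protein of Burkholderia xenovorans. The insert is recorded as rcoM1 cloned in pEXT20, and the depositor describes pUX2410 as a derivative of an earlier laboratory plasmid, pUX2396. The plasmid is maintained in E. coli as a high-copy replicon under ampicillin selection. No feature table accompanies the record, so the origin of replication, the promoter driving rcoM1, any repressor gene and the total size are not explicitly stated. The cloning method is also listed as unknown.

The payload is the rcoM1 coding sequence fused at its C terminus to a 6xHis tag, which allows the expressed protein to be recovered by immobilised metal affinity chromatography and detected with anti-His reagents. According to the associated publication title, RcoM is a single-component transcriptional regulator of carbon monoxide metabolism in bacteria, meaning that sensing and transcriptional control reside in one polypeptide. The depositor states that the plasmid is suitable for expression of tagged RcoM1, so it is a source of the protein for studying this regulator. The record does not describe any reporter element on the plasmid. Because the material is supplied in a specific host, and the depositor refers users to separate documentation on strain usage, the VJS6737 background may be relevant to the intended experiments, though its genotype is not given here.
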