>Addgene plasmid #37162 | UQ4803 | addgene partial sequence | sequence record 47854 | pEXT20-F1 5'-TACGACGTCACCGATCTGAC-3'
CGGCGGGCGGCAGCGCGCCCTCGCCGAGGCGCCTCTTCAAGATTCCCGTGTACCGGAAGAACCGCGTGAT
CCTGCTCGATCTGAAAGACATCGTGCGCTTTCAGGGCGACGGCCACTACACGACGATCGTGACGCGGGAC
GACCGCTACCTGTCCAATCTTTCACTGGCCGATCTGGAGCTGCGTCTCGACAGCAGCATTTATCTGCGCG
TTCATCGCAGCCATATCGTGAGCCTGCAATATGCGGTGGAGCTGGTCAAACTGGACGAGAGCGTCAATCT
CGTCATGGACGACGCGGAACAGACCCAGGTGCCGGTCAGCCGCTCGCGAACGGCGCAACTGAAGGAACTG
CTCGGTGTGGTCCATCACCATCACCATCACTGATAAGCTTGGCTGTTTTGGCGGATGAGAGAAGAAATTC
GTCGCCCGCCATAAACTGCCAGG
